>Addgene plasmid #69020 | EBFP2-Cx43 | depositor full sequence | sequence record 124710 | EBFP2-Cx43 sequence 5888 bps
TAGTTATTAATAGTAATCAATTACGGGGTCATTAGTTCATAGCCCATATATGGAGTTCCGCGTTACATAA
CTTACGGTAAATGGCCCGCCTGGCTGACCGCCCAACGACCCCCGCCCATTGACGTCAATAATGACGTATG
TTCCCATAGTAACGCCAATAGGGACTTTCCATTGACGTCAATGGGTGGAGTATTTACGGTAAACTGCCCA
CTTGGCAGTACATCAAGTGTATCATATGCCAAGTACGCCCCCTATTGACGTCAATGACGGTAAATGGCCC
GCCTGGCATTATGCCCAGTACATGACCTTATGGGACTTTCCTACTTGGCAGTACATCTACGTATTAGTCA
TCGCTATTACCATGGTGATGCGGTTTTGGCAGTACATCAATGGGCGTGGATAGCGGTTTGACTCACGGGG
ATTTCCAAGTCTCCACCCCATTGACGTCAATGGGAGTTTGTTTTGGCACCAAAATCAACGGGACTTTCCA
AAATGTCGTAACAACTCCGCCCCATTGACGCAAATGGGCGGTAGGCGTGTACGGTGGGAGGTCTATATAA
GCAGAGCTGGTTTAGTGAACCGTCAGATCCGCTAGCGCTACCGGTCGCCACCATGGTGAGCAAGGGCGAG
GAGCTGTTCACCGGGGTGGTGCCCATCCTGGTCGAGCTGGACGGCGACGTAAACGGCCACAAGTTCAGCG
TGAGGGGCGAGGGCGAGGGCGATGCCACCAACGGCAAGCTGACCCTGAAGTTCATCTGCACCACCGGCAA
GCTGCCCGTGCCCTGGCCCACCCTCGTGACCACCCTGAGCCACGGCGTGCAGTGCTTCGCCCGCTACCCC
GACCACATGAAGCAGCACGACTTCTTCAAGTCCGCCATGCCCGAAGGCTACGTCCAGGAGCGCACCATCT
TCTTCAAGGACGACGGCACCTACAAGACCCGCGCCGAGGTGAAGTTCGAGGGCGACACCCTGGTGAACCG
CATCGAGCTGAAGGGCGTCGACTTCAAGGAGGACGGCAACATCCTGGGGCACAAGCTGGAGTACAACTTC
AACAGCCACAACATCTATATCATGGCCGTCAAGCAGAAGAACGGCATCAAGGTGAACTTCAAGATCCGCC
ACAACGTGGAGGACGGCAGCGTGCAGCTCGCCGACCACTACCAGCAGAACACCCCCATCGGCGACGGCCC
CGTGCTGCTGCCCGACAGCCACTACCTGAGCACCCAGTCCGTGCTGAGCAAAGACCCCAACGAGAAGCGC
GATCACATGGTCCTGCTGGAGTTCCGCACCGCCGCCGGGATCACTCTCGGCATGGACGAGCTGTACAAGT
CCGGACTCAGATCTCGAGCTCAGATGGGTGACTGGAGTGCCTTGGGGAAGCTTCTGGACAAGGTCCAAGC
CTACTCCACCGCTGGAGGGAAGGTGTGGCTGTCAGTGCTCTTCATATTCAGAATCCTGCTCCTGGGGACA
GCTGTTGAGTCAGCTTGGGGTGATGAACAGTCTGCCTTTCGCTGTAACACTCAACAACCTGGCTGCGAAA
ACGTCTGCTATGACAAGTCCTTCCCCATCTCTCACGTGCGCTTCTGGGTCCTTCAGATCATATTCGTGTC
TGTGCCCACCCTCCTGTACTTGGCCCATGTGTTCTATGTGATGAGGAAGGAAGAGAAGCTAAACAAGAAA
GAAGAGGAGCTCAAAGTGGCCCAGACTGACGGGGTCAACGTGGAGATGCACCTGAAGCAGATTGAAATCA
AGAAGTTCAAGTACGGGATTGAAGAGCACGGCAAGGTGAAAATGAGGGGCGGCTTGCTGAGAACCTACAT
CATCAGCATCCTCTTCAAGTCTGTCTTCGAGGTGGCCTTCCTGCTCATCCAGTGGTACATCTATGGGTTC
AGCTTGAGCGCGGTCTACACCTGCAAGAGAGATCCCTGCCCCCACCAGGTAGACTGCTTCCTCTCACGTC
CCACGGAGAAAACCATCTTCATCATCTTCATGCTGGTGGTGTCCTTGGTGTCTCTCGCTTTGAACATCAT
TGAGCTCTTCTACGTCTTCTTCAAAGGCGTTAAGGATCGCGTGAAGGGAAGAAGCGATCCTTACCACGCC
ACCACTGGCCCACTGAGCCCATCAAAAGACTGCGGATCTCCAAAATACGCCTACTTCAATGGCTGCTCCT
CACCAACGGCTCCACTCTCGCCTATGTCTCCTCCTGGGTACAAGCTGGTTACTGGTGACAGAAACAATTC
CTCGTGCCGCAATTACAACAAGCAAGCTAGCGAGCAAAACTGGGCGAACTACAGCGCAGAGCAAAATCGC
ATGGGGCAGGCCGGAAGCACCATCTCCAACTCGCACGCCCAGCCGTTCGATTTCCCCGACGACAACCAGA
ATGCCAAAAAAGTTGCTGCTGGACATGAACTCCAGCCATTAGCCATCGTGGACCAACGACCTTCCAGCAG
AGCCAGCAGCCGCGCCAGCAGCAGGCCTCGGCCTGATGACCTGGAGATTTAAGAGCTCAAGCTTCGAATT
CTGCAGTCGACGGTACCGCGGGCCCGGGATCCACCGGATCTAGATAACTGATCATAATCAGCCATACCAC
ATTTGTAGAGGTTTTACTTGCTTTAAAAAACCTCCCACACCTCCCCCTGAACCTGAAACATAAAATGAAT
GCAATTGTTGTTGTTAACTTGTTTATTGCAGCTTATAATGGTTACAAATAAAGCAATAGCATCACAAATT
TCACAAATAAAGCATTTTTTTCACTGCATTCTAGTTGTGGTTTGTCCAAACTCATCAATGTATCTTAACG
CGTAAATTGTAAGCGTTAATATTTTGTTAAAATTCGCGTTAAATTTTTGTTAAATCAGCTCATTTTTTAA
CCAATAGGCCGAAATCGGCAAAATCCCTTATAAATCAAAAGAATAGACCGAGATAGGGT
[37 nt withheld, positions 2930-2966]
AAAGAACGTGGACTCCAACGTCAAAGG
[49 nt withheld, positions 2994-3042]
T
[91 nt withheld, positions 3044-3134]
G
[124 nt withheld, positions 3136-3259]
CAGGTGGCACTTTTCGGGGAAATGTGCGCGGAACCCCTATTTGTTTATTTTTCTAAATACATTCAAATAT
GTATCCGCTCATGAGACAATAACCCTGATAAATGCTTCAATAATATTGAAAAAGGAAGAGTCCTGAGGCG
GAAAGAACCAGCTGTGGAATGTGTGTCAGTTAGGGTGTGGAAAGTCCCCAGGCTCCCCAGCAGGCAGAAG
TATGCAAAGCATGCATCTCAATTAGTCAGCAACCAGGTGTGGAAAGTCCCCAGGCTCCCCAGCAGGCAGA
AGTATGCAAAGCATGCATCTCAATTAGTCAGCAACCATAGTCCCGCCCCTAACTCCGCCCATCCCGCCCC
TAACTCCGCCCAGTTCCGCCCATTCTCCGCCCCATGGCTGACTAATTTTTTTTATTTATGCAGAGGCCGA
GGCCGCCTCGGCCTCTGAGCTATTCCAGAAGTAGTGAGGAGGCTTTTTTGGAGGCCTAGGCTTTTGCAAA
GATCGATCAAGAGACAGGATGAGGATCGTTTCGCATGATTGAACAAGATGGATTGCACGCAGGTTCTCCG
GCCGCTTGGGTGGAGAGGCTATTCGGCTATGACTGGGCACAACAGACAATCGGCTGCTCTGATGCCGCCG
TGTTCCGGCTGTCAGCGCAGGGGCGCCCGGTTCTTTTTGTCAAGACCGACCTGTCCGGTGCCCTGAATGA
ACTGCAAGACGAGGCAGCGCGGCTATCGTGGCTGGCCACGACGGGCGTTCCTTGCGCAGCTGTGCTCGAC
GTTGTCACTGAAGCGGGAAGGGACTGGCTGCTATTGGGCGAAGTGCCGGGGCAGGATCTCCTGTCATCTC
ACCTTGCTCCTGCCGAGAAAGTATCCATCATGGCTGATGCAATGCGGCGGCTGCATACGCTTGATCCGGC
TACCTGCCCATTCGACCACCAAGCGAAACATCGCATCGAGCGAGCACGTACTCGGATGGAAGCCGGTCTT
GTCGATCAGGATGATCTGGACGAAGAGCATCAGGGGCTCGCGCCAGCCGAACTGTTCGCCAGGCTCAAGG
CGAGCATGCCCGACGGCGAGGATCTCGTCGTGACCCATGGCGATGCCTGCTTGCCGAATATCATGGTGGA
AAATGGCCGCTTTTCTGGATTCATCGACTGTGGCCGGCTGGGTGTGGCGGACCGCTATCAGGACATAGCG
TTGGCTACCCGTGATATTGCTGAAGAGCTTGGCGGCGAATGGGCTGACCGCTTCCTCGTGCTTTACGGTA
TCGCCGCTCCCGATTCGCAGCGCATCGCCTTCTATCGCCTTCTTGACGAGTTCTTCTGAGCGGGACTCTG
GGGTTCGAAATGACCGACCAAGCGACGCCCAACCTGCCATCACGAGATTTCGATTCCACCGCCGCCTTCT
ATGAAAGGTTGGGCTTCGGAATCGTTTTCCGGGACGCCGGCTGGATGATCCTCCAGCGCGGGGATCTCAT
GCTGGAGTTCTTCGCCCACCCTAGGGGGAGGCTAACTGAAACACGGAAGGAGACAATACCGGAAGGAACC
CGCGCTATGACGGCAATAAAAAGACAGAATAAAACGCACGGTGTTGGGTCGTTTGTTCATAAACGCGGGG
TTCGGTCCCAGGGCTGGCACTCTGTCGATACCCCACCGAGACCCCATTGGGGCCAATACGCCCGCGTTTC
TTCCTTTTCCCCACCCCACCCCCCAAGTTCGGGTGAAGGCCCAGGGCTCGCAGCCAACGTCGGGGCGGCA
GGCCCTGCCATAGCCTCAGGTTACTCATATATACTTTAGATTGATTTAAAACTTCATTTTTAATTTAAAA
GGATCTAGGTGAAGATCCTTTTTGATAATCTCATGACCAAAATCCCTTAACGTGAGTTTTCGTTCCACTG
AGCGTCAGACCCCGTAGAAAAGATCAAAGGATCTTCTTGAGATCCTTTTTTTCTGCGCGTAATCTGCTGC
TTGCAAACAAAAAAACCACCGCTACCAGCGGTGGTTTGTTTGCCGGATCAAGAGCTACCAACTCTTTTTC
CGAAGGTAACTGGCTTCAGCAGAGCGCAGATACCAAATACTGTCCTTCTAGTGTAGCCGTAGTTAGGCCA
CCACTTCAAGAACTCTGTAGCACCGCCTACATACCTCGCTCTGCTAATCCTGTTACCAGTGGCTGCTGCC
AGTGGCGATAAGTCGTGTCTTACCGGGTTGGACTCAAGACGATAGTTACCGGATAAGGCGCAGCGGTCGG
GCTGAACGGGGGGTTCGTGCACACAGCCCAGCTTGGAGCGAACGACCTACACCGAACTGAGATACCTACA
GCGTGAGCTATGAGAAAGCGCCACGCTTCCCGAAGGGAGAAAGGCGGACAGGTATCCGGTAAGCGGCAGG
GTCGGAACAGGAGAGCGCACGAGGGAGCTTCCAGGGGGAAACGCCTGGTATCTTTATAGTCCTGTCGGGT
TTCGCCACCTCTGACTTGAGCGTCGATTTTTGTGATGCTCGTCAGGGGGGCGGAGCCTATGGAAAAACGC
CAGCAACGCGGCCTTTTTACGGTTCCTGGCCTTTTGCTGGCCTTTTGCTCACATGTTCTTTCCTGCGTTA
TCCCCTGATTCTGTGGATAACCGTATTACCGCCATGCAT
Features (pLannotate 1.2.2; 16 found; start..end, strand, type, name):
     61..364     +  enhancer       CMV enhancer: human cytomegalovirus immediate early enhancer
    365..568     +  promoter       CMV promoter: human cytomegalovirus (CMV) immediate early promoter
    613..1329    +  CDS            EBFP2: EBFP2 is a basic (constitutively fluorescent) blue fluorescent protein published in 2007, derived from Aequorea victoria. It is reported to be a rapidly-maturing monomer with moderate acid sensitivity.
   1330..1352    +  misc_feature   MCS (fragment): multiple cloning site
   1354..2499    +  CDS            Gja1: CXA1_RAT - Also known as Cxn-43. Experimental evidence at protein level: Swiss-Prot protein existence level 1. Gap junction protein that acts as a regulator of bladder capacity. A gap junction consists of a cluster of closely packed pairs of transmembrane channels, the connexons, through which materials of low MW diffuse from one cell to a neighboring cell. Negative regulator of bladder functional capacity: acts by enhancing intercellular electrical and chemical transmission, thus sensitizing bladder muscles to cholinergic neural stimuli and causing them to contract (By similarity). May play a
   2503..2552    +  misc_feature   MCS (fragment): multiple cloning site
   2569..2653    +  CDS            large T antigen (fragment): large T antigen from SV40 (simian virus 40)
   2676..2797    +  polyA_signal   SV40 poly(A) signal: SV40 polyadenylation signal
   2831..3259    -  rep_origin     f1 ori (sequence partly withheld): f1 bacteriophage origin of replication; arrow indicates direction of (+) strand synthesis
   3286..3390    +  promoter       AmpR promoter: bla
   3392..3749    +  promoter       SV40 promoter: SV40 enhancer and early promoter
   3784..4578    +  CDS            NeoR/KanR: aminoglycoside phosphotransferase from Tn5; aph(3')-II (or nptII); confers resistance to neomycin, kanamycin, and G418 (Geneticin®)
   4599..4751    +  CDS            ble (fragment): BLE_KLEPN - Experimental evidence at protein level: Swiss-Prot protein existence level 1. Binding protein with a strong affinity to the bleomycin family of antibiotics. Binds to CL990; an antimitotic-antibiotic compound. From Klebsiella pneumoniae.
   4810..4857    +  polyA_signal   HSV TK poly(A) signal: herpes simplex virus thymidine kinase polyadenylation signal (Cole and Stacy, 1985)
   4948..4964    -  polyA_signal   bGH poly(A) signal (fragment): bovine growth hormone polyadenylation signal
   5186..5774    +  rep_origin     ori: high-copy-number ColE1/pMB1/pBR322/pUC origin of replication
