[The description below was written by a language model from this plasmid's Addgene catalogue record and pLannotate feature annotations shown in this document.]
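Description:
EBFP2-Cx43 is a 5,888 bp mammalian expression plasmid built on the EGFP-C1 backbone, in which the original fluorescent protein has been replaced by Enhanced Blue Fluorescent Protein 2. It is propagated in E. coli as a high-copy plasmid through a ColE1/pUC-type origin and selected with kanamycin. A single Tn5 NeoR/KanR (aminoglycoside phosphotransferase) gene serves both hosts. It is preceded by a bacterial bla promoter and by the SV40 enhancer/early promoter, and it is followed by an HSV TK polyadenylation signal, so the same gene allows G418 selection of transfected mammalian cells. An f1 phage origin is also present. The short annotated fragments of SV40 large T antigen, ble and bGH poly(A) appear to be backbone remnants or partial matches rather than functional elements.

The expression cassette is driven by the human CMV immediate-early enhancer and promoter and terminated by the SV40 poly(A) signal. It encodes EBFP2, a rapidly maturing monomeric blue fluorescent protein derived from Aequorea victoria. EBFP2 is joined by an 8-amino-acid linker, derived from residual multiple-cloning-site sequence, to the amino terminus of rat connexin 43 (the Gja1 coding sequence, about 1.15 kb). The insert was introduced by ligation-independent cloning.

The construct is used to visualise Cx43 gap junction plaques in live cells, in work on how connexin type and the fluorescent fusion tag affect the structural stability of plaques. The depositor notes an important limitation: connexins tagged at the amino terminus do not form functional channels. This fusion therefore assembles into plaque structures but does not produce intercellular coupling.
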