Addgene plasmid #69020: EBFP2-Cx43
Purpose: Expresses rat Cx43 (Gja1 CDS) with an 8 amino acid linker on the N-terminus of the Connexin linking to Enhanced Blue Fluorescent Protein 2 (FP fused to NT of connexin). CMV promoter.
Depositing lab: David Spray. Publication: Connexin Type and Fluorescent Protein-fusion Tag Determine Structural Stability of Gap Junction Plaques. Stout RF Jr, Snapp EL, Spray DC. J Biol Chem. 2015 Aug 11. pii: jbc.M115.659979. 10.1074/jbc.M115.659979 PubMed 26265468.
Backbone
  Vector backbone: EGFP-C1
  Total vector size (bp): 5888
  Selectable markers: Neomycin (select with G418)
Growth in bacteria
  Bacterial resistance: Kanamycin, 50 μg/mL
  Growth temperature: 37°C
  Growth strain: JM109
  Copy number: High Copy
Gene/Insert
  Gene/Insert name: Cx43
  Species: R. norvegicus (rat)
  Insert size (bp): 1146
  Entrez Gene: Gja1 (a.k.a. Cx43, Cxnk1)
  Promoter: CMV
  Tag / fusion protein: EBFP2 (N terminal on insert)
  Cloning method: Ligation Independent Cloning
  Sequencing primers: 5′ CMV; 3′ C1N1-rev: ACCTCTACAAATGTGGTATGGCTGATTATG
Terms and licenses: Academic/Nonprofit Terms; Industry Terms: Not Available to Industry
Depositor comments: Note all connexins tested that have a fluorescent protein fused to the connexin amino-terminus do not form functional channels. This plasmid forms gap junction plaque structures but does not produce intercellular coupling.
How to cite: EBFP2-Cx43 was a gift from David Spray (Addgene plasmid # 69020 ; http://n2t.net/addgene:69020 ; RRID:Addgene_69020)
