>Addgene plasmid #69020 | EBFP2-Cx43 | addgene partial sequence | sequence record 127465 | CMV-F 5'-CGCAAATGGGCGGTAGGCGTG-3'
AGCAGAGCTGGTTTAGTGAACCGTCAGATCCGCTAGCGCTACCGGTCGCCACCATGGTGAGCAAGGGCGA
GGAGCTGTTCACCGGGGTGGTGCCCATCCTGGTCGAGCTGGACGGCGACGTAAACGGCCACAAGTTCAGC
GTGAGGGGCGAGGGCGAGGGCGATGCCACCAACGGCAAGCTGACCCTGAAGTTCATCTGCACCACCGGCA
AGCTGCCCGTGCCCTGGCCCACCCTCGTGACCACCCTGAGCCACGGCGTGCAGTGCTTCGCCCGCTACCC
CGACCACATGAAGCAGCACGACTTCTTCAAGTCCGCCATGCCCGAAGGCTACGTCCAGGAGCGCACCATC
TTCTTCAAGGACGACGGCACCTACAAGACCCGCGCCGAGGTGAAGTTCGAGGGCGACACCCTGGTGAACC
GCATCGAGCTGAAGGGCGTCGACTTCAAGGAGGACGGCAACATCCTGGGGCACAAGCTGGAGTACAACTT
CAACAGCCACAACATCTATATCATGGCCGTCAAGCAGAAGAACGGCATCAAGGTGAACTTCAAGATCCGC
CACAACGTGGAGGACGGCAGCGTGCAGCTCGCCGACCACTACCAGCAGAACACCCCCATCGGCGACGGCC
CCGTGCTGCTGCCCGACAGCCACTACCTGAGCACCCAGTCCGTGCTGAGCAAAGACCCCAACGAGAAGCG
CGATCACATGGTCCTGCTGGAGTTCCGCACCGCCGCCGGGATCACTCTCGGCATGGACGAGCTGTACAAG
TCCGGACTCAGATCTCGAGCTCAGATGGGTGACTGGAGTGCCTTGGGGAAGCTTCTGGACAAGGTCCAAG
CCTACTCCACCGCTGGAGGGAAGGTGTGGCTGTCAGTGCTCTTCATATTCAGAATCCTGCTCCTGGGGAC
AGCTGTTGAGTCAGCTTGGGGTGATGAACAGTCTGCCTTTCGCTGTAACACTCAACAACCTGGCTGCGAA
AACGTCTGCTATGACAAGTCCTTCCCCATCTCTCACGTGCGCTTCTGGGTCCTTCAGATCATATTCGTGT
CTGTGCCCACCCTCCTGTACTTGGCCCATGTGTTCT
