>Addgene plasmid #69020 | EBFP2-Cx43 | addgene partial sequence | sequence record 127466 | pEGFP-R 5'-acctctacaaatgtggtatg-3'
ATCCGGTGGATCCCGGGCCCGCGGTACCGTCGACTGCAGAATTCGAAGCTTGAGCTCTTAAATCTCCAGG
TCATCAGGCCGAGGCCTGCTGCTGGCGCGGCTGCTGGCTCTGCTGGAAGGTCGTTGGTCCACGATGGCTA
ATGGCTGGAGTTCATGTCCAGCAGCAACTTTTTTGGCATTCTGGTTGTCGTCGGGGAAATCGAACGGCTG
GGCGTGCGAGTTGGAGATGGTGCTTCCGGCCTGCCCCATGCGATTTTGCTCTGCGCTGTAGTTCGCCCAG
TTTTGCTCGCTAGCTTGCTTGTTGTAATTGCGGCACGAGGAATTGTTTCTGTCACCAGTAACCAGCTTGT
ACCCAGGAGGAGACATAGGCGAGAGTGGAGCCGTTGGTGAGGAGCAGCCATTGAAGTAGGCGTATTTTGG
AGATCCGCAGTCTTTTGATGGGCTCAGTGGGCCAGTGGTGGCGTGGTAAGGATCGCTTCTTCCCTTCACG
CGATCCTTAACGCCTTTGAAGAAGACGTAGAAGAGCTCAATGATGTTCAAAGCGAGAGACACCAAGGACA
CCACCAGCATGAAGATGATGAAGATGGTTTTCTCCGTGGGACGTGAGAGGAAGCAGTCTACCTGGTGGGG
GCAGGGATCTCTCTTGCAGGTGTAGACCGCGCTCAAGCTGAACCCATAGATGTACCACTGGATGAGCAGG
AAGGCCACCTCGAAGACAGACTTGAAGAGGATGCTGATGATGTAGGTTCTCAGCAAGCCGCCCCTCATTT
TCACCTTGCCGTGCTCTTCAATCCCGTACTTGAACTTCTTGATTTCAATCTGCTTCAGGTGCATCTCCAC
GTTGACCCCGTCAGTCTGGGCCACTTTGAGCTCCTCTTCTTTCTTGTTTAGCTTCTCTTCCTTCCTCATC
ACATAGAACACATGGGCCAAGTACAGGAGGGTGGGCACAGACACGAATATGATCTGAAGGACCCAGAA
